>Addgene plasmid #202302 | plYJP067-PcymRC_v2 | addgene full sequence | sequence record 408089 | Addgene NGS Result
TCGCCCGAGAACTTCTGCAAGGCACTGCTCTTGGCTGGAAACACAGAAAAAAGCCCGCACCTGACAGTGC
GGGCTTTTTTTTTCGACCAAAGGCTCGGTACCAAATTCCAGAAAAGACACCCGAAAGGGTGTTTTTTCGT
TTTGGTCCAGGCGGTAATACGGTTATCCACAGAATCCGGGGATAACGCAGGAAAGAACATGTGAGCAAAA
GGCCAGCAAAAGGCCAGGAACCGTAAAAATGATTCGCACGGGCCCATGGCTAATTCCCATGTCAGCCGTT
AAGTGTTCCTGTGTCACTCAAAATTGCTTTGAGAGGCTCTAAGGGCTTCTCAGTGCGTTACATCCCTGGC
TTGTTGTCCACAACCGTTAAACCTTAAAAGCTTTAAAAGCCTTATATATTCTTTTTTTTCTTATAAAACT
TAAAACCTTAGAGGCTATTTAAGTTGCTGATTTATATTAATTTTATTGTTCAAACATGAGAGCTTAGTAC
GTGAAACATGAGAGCTTAGTACGTTAGCCATGAGAGCTTAGTACGTTAGCCATGAGGGTTTAGTTCGTTA
AACATGAGAGCTTAGTACGTTAAACATGAGAGCTTAGTACGTGAAACATGAGAGCTTAGTACGTACTATC
AACAGGTTGAACTGCTGATCTTCAGATCCTCTACGCCGGACGCATCGTGGCCGGATCTTCTTGTGCTTGG
ATTCTCACCAATAAAAAACGCCCGGCGGCAACCGAGCGTTCTGAACAAATCCAGATGGAGTTCTGAGGTC
ATTACTGGATCTATCAACAGGAGTCCAAGCGAGCTTTAGAAAAACTCATCGAGCATCAAATGAAACTGCA
ATTTATTCATATCAGGATTATCAATACCATATTTTTGAAAAAGCCGTTTCTGTAATGAAGGAGAAAACTC
ACCGAGGCAGTTCCATAGGATGGCAAGATCCTGGTATCGGTCTGCGATTCCGACTCGTCCAACATCAATA
CAACCTATTAATTTCCCCTCGTCAAAAATAAGGTTATCAAGTGAGAAATCACCATGAGTGACGACTGAAT
CCGGTGAGAATGGCAAAAGTTTATGCATTTCTTTCCAGACTTGTTCAACAGGCCAGCCATTACGCTCGTC
ATCAAAATCACTCGCATCAACCAAACCGTTATTCATTCGTGATTGCGCCTGAGCGAGACGAAATACGCGG
TCGCTGTTAAAAGGACAATTACAAACAGGAATCGAATGCAACCGGCGCAGGAACACTGCCAGCGCATCAA
CAATATTTTCACCTGAATCAGGATATTCTTCTAATACCTGGAATGCTGTTTTCCCGGGGATCGCAGTGGT
GAGTAACCATGCATCATCAGGAGTACGGATAAAATGCTTGATGGTCGGAAGAGGCATAAATTCCGTCAGC
CAGTTTAGTCTGACCATCTCATCTGTAACATCATTGGCAACGCTACCTTTGCCATGTTTCAGAAACAACT
CTGGCGCATCGGGCTTCCCATACAATCGATAGATTGTCGCACCTGATTGCCCGACATTATCGCGAGCCCA
TTTATACCCATATAAATCAGCATCCATGTTGGAATTTAATCGCGGCCTAGAGCAAGACGTTTCCCGTTGA
ATATGGCTCATACTCTTCCTTTTTCAATATTATTGAAGCATTTATCAGGGTTATTGTCTCATGAGCGGAT
ACATATTTGAATGTATTTAGAAAAATAAACAAATAGGCATGGTCTAAGAAACCATTATTATCATGACATT
AACCTATAAAAATAGAAGTTCCTATTCCGAAGTTCCTATTCTCTAGAAAGTATAGGAACTTCGGATCCGA
ATTCGAGCTCCGTCGACACTAGTGCGGCCGCACTCGAGGGCATCAGAGCAGATTGTACTGGAAGACCAGG
AGTTCCGATGTAGGAGTAACAAACAGACAATCTGGTCTGTTTGAATTATGGAAAATTTTTCTGTATAATA
GATTCAGCTGTCACCGGATGTGCTTTCCGGTCTGATGAGTCCGTGAGGACGAAACAGCCTCTACAAATAA
TTTTGTTTAATACTAGAGAAAGAGGAGAAATACTAGATGGTGAGCAAGGGCGAGGAGCTGTTCACCGGGG
TGGTGCCCATCCTGGTCGAGCTGGACGGCGACGTAAACGGCCACAAGTTCAGCGTGTCCGGCGAGGGCGA
GGGCGATGCCACCTACGGCAAGCTGACCCTGAAGTTCATCTGCACCACAGGCAAGCTGCCCGTGCCCTGG
CCCACCCTCGTGACCACCTTCGGCTACGGCCTGCAATGCTTCGCCCGCTACCCCGACCACATGAAGCTGC
ACGACTTCTTCAAGTCCGCCATGCCCGAAGGCTACGTCCAGGAGCGCACCATCTTCTTCAAGGACGACGG
CAACTACAAGACCCGCGCCGAGGTGAAGTTCGAGGGCGACACCCTGGTGAACCGCATCGAGCTGAAGGGC
ATCGACTTCAAGGAGGACGGCAACATCCTGGGGCACAAGCTGGAGTACAACTACAACAGCCACAACGTCT
ATATCATGGCCGACAAGCAGAAGAACGGCATCAAGGTGAACTTCAAGATCCGCCACAACATCGAGGACGG
CAGCGTGCAGCTCGCCGACCACTACCAGCAGAACACCCCAATCGGCGACGGCCCCGTGCTGCTGCCCGAC
AACCACTACCTTAGCTACCAGTCCGCCCTGAGCAAAGACCCCAACGAGAAGCGCGATCACATGGTCCTGC
TGGAGTTCGTGACCGCCGCCGGGATCACTCTCGGCATGGACGAGCTGTACAAGTAAGCTCATGTATGTGT
CTACGCGAGATTC
Features (pLannotate 1.2.2; 10 found; start..end, strand, type, name):
    151..210     -  rep_origin     RSF ori (fragment): Plasmids containing the RSF 1030 origin of replication can be propagated in E. coli cells that contain additional plasmids with compatible origins.
    270..658     -  rep_origin     R6K γ ori: γ replication origin from E. coli plasmid R6K; requires the R6K initiator protein pi for replication
    701..795     -  terminator     lambda t0 terminator: transcription terminator from phage lambda
    806..1621    -  CDS            KanR: aminoglycoside phosphotransferase; aph(3')-Ia; confers resistance to kanamycin in bacteria or G418 (Geneticin®) in eukaryotes
   1622..1713    -  promoter       AmpR promoter: bla
   1765..1812    +  protein_bind   FRT: FLP-mediated recombination occurs in the 8-bp core sequence TCTAGAAA (Turan and Bode, 2011). FLP recombinase from the Saccharomyces cerevisiae 2μ plasmid
   1859..1880    +  misc_feature   bom (fragment): basis of mobility region from pBR322
   1908..1933    +  protein_bind   CuO (fragment): CymR-binding P2 operator sequence from the p-cmt operon of Pseudomonas putida (Mullick et al., 2006) CymR
   1968..2017    +  misc_RNA       sTRSV HHRz: hammerhead ribozyme from the tobacco ringspot virus satellite RNA (Khvorova et al., 2003)
   2067..2786    +  CDS            EYFP: enhanced YFP mammalian codon-optimized
