[The description below was written by a language model from this plasmid's Addgene catalogue record and pLannotate feature annotations shown in this document.]
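Description:
plYJP067-PcymRC_v2 is a small (about 2.8 kb) bacterial integration and reporter plasmid built on an R6K backbone. It carries a synthetic PCymRC_v2-YFP cassette intended for insertion at the LPattB2 genomic landing pad, which the associated work places in engineered Escherichia coli Nissle. Replication depends on the R6K γ origin, which fires only when the pi initiator protein is supplied in trans. The plasmid is therefore maintained at low copy in a pir-expressing host such as Pir1 and behaves as a non-replicating (suicide) vector in ordinary strains, so kanamycin-resistant clones of those strains should be integrants. Selection uses a kanamycin resistance gene, aph(3')-Ia, driven by the bla (AmpR) promoter and followed by the lambda t0 terminator. The short RSF origin and bom matches are annotated only as fragments and are probably not functional elements.

The payload reads in the opposite orientation to the marker. A partial CuO annotation marks the CymR-binding operator of the cumate-responsive PCymRC_v2 promoter, so transcription is expected to be repressed by CymR and relieved by cumate. No cymR gene is annotated on the plasmid, so the repressor would have to come from the host. Downstream, an sTRSV hammerhead ribozyme acts as an insulator, cleaving the 5′ leader so that reporter output is less dependent on promoter context. It precedes a YFP coding sequence annotated as EYFP. A single FRT site lies between the marker and the reporter cassette; it may serve in FLP-mediated removal of backbone sequences after integration, but the record does not say so. No attachment site for landing-pad integration is annotated. The construct appears suited to characterising this inducible promoter variant from a single genomic copy.
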