Addgene plasmid #202302: plYJP067-PcymRC_v2
Purpose: PCymRC_v2-YFP plasmid for LPattB2 integration
Depositing lab: Christopher Voigt. Depositing organization: Massachusetts Institute of Technology. Publication: Redesign of an Escherichia coli Nissle treatment for phenylketonuria using insulated genomic landing pads and genetic circuits to reduce burden. Triassi AJ, Fields BD, Monahan CE, Means JM, Park Y, Doosthosseini H, Padmakumar JP, Isabella VM, Voigt CA. Cell Syst. 2023 Jun 21;14(6):512-524.e12. doi: 10.1016/j.cels.2023.05.004. PubMed 37348465.
Backbone
  Vector backbone: R6K
  Vector type: Bacterial Expression
Growth in bacteria
  Bacterial resistance: Kanamycin, 50 μg/mL
  Growth temperature: 37°C
  Growth strain: Pir1
  Copy number: Low Copy
Gene/Insert
  Gene/Insert name: PCymRC_v2-YFP
  Species: Synthetic
  Cloning method: Restriction Enzyme; 5′ cloning site unknown (unknown if destroyed)
Terms and licenses: Academic/Nonprofit Terms; Industry Terms: Not Available to Industry
How to cite: plYJP067-PcymRC_v2 was a gift from Christopher Voigt (Addgene plasmid # 202302 ; http://n2t.net/addgene:202302 ; RRID:Addgene_202302)
